>Addgene plasmid #199073 | pGLDV_10 [18e2G] | addgene full sequence | sequence record 397991 | Addgene NGS Result
TAGCGTGCGAACAGCACGCTATTGTTGTATCATTACTCGCATCCATTCTCAGGCTGTCTCGTCTCGTCTC
CGAGGTCTCATACTAATGTGAAGAGCGAAAGTGAAACGTGATTTCATGCGTCATTTTGAACATTTTGTAA
ATCTTATTTAATAATGTGTGCGGCAATTCACATTTAATTTATGAATGTTTTCTTAACATCGCGGCAACTC
AAGAAACGGCAGGTTCGGATCTTAGCTACTAGAGAAAGAGGAGAAATACTAGATGCGTAAAGGCGAAGAA
CTGTTCACTGGTGTCGTCCCTATTCTGGTGGAACTGGATGGTGATGTCAACGGTCATAAGTTTTCCGTGC
GTGGCGAGGGTGAAGGTGACGCAACTAATGGTAAACTGACGCTGAAGTTCATCTGTACTACTGGTAAACT
GCCGGTTCCTTGGCCGACTCTGGTAACGACGCTGACTTATGGTGTTCAGTGCTTTGCTCGTTATCCGGAC
CATATGAAGCAGCATGACTTCTTCAAGTCCGCCATGCCGGAAGGCTATGTGCAGGAACGCACGATTTCCT
TTAAGGATGACGGCACGTACAAAACGCGTGCGGAAGTGAAATTTGAAGGCGATACCCTGGTAAACCGCAT
TGAGCTGAAAGGCATTGACTTTAAAGAGGACGGCAATATCCTGGGCCATAAGCTGGAATACAATTTTAAC
AGCCACAATGTTTACATCACCGCCGATAAACAAAAAAATGGCATTAAAGCGAATTTTAAAATTCGCCACA
ACGTGGAGGATGGCAGCGTGCAGCTGGCTGATCACTACCAGCAAAACACTCCAATCGGTGATGGTCCTGT
TCTGCTGCCAGACAATCACTATCTGAGCACGCAAAGCGTTCTGTCTAAAGATCCGAACGAGAAACGCGAT
CATATGGTTCTGCTGGAGTTCGTAACCGCAGCGGGCATCACGCATGGTATGGATGAACTGTACAAATGAT
TCAGCCAAAAAACTTAAGACCGCCGGTCTTGTCCACTACCTTGCAGTAATGCGGTGGACAGGATCGGCGG
TTTTCTTTTCTCTTCTCAAGCTCTTCAGGTAAATGTGAGACCACCCCAGGATACATAGATTACCACAACT
CCGAGCCCTTCCACCTAGCGTGCTAACCACGCACGCTATTGTTGTATAGGCTAGGTGGAGGCTCAGTGAT
GATAAGTCTGCGATGGTGGATGCATGTGTCATGGTCATAGCTGTTTCCTGTGTGAAATTGTTATCCGCTC
AGAGGGCACAATCCTATTCCGCGCTATCCGACAATCTCCAAGACATTAGGTGGAGTTCAGTTCGGCGTAT
GGCATATGTCGCTGGAAAGAACATGTGAGCAAAAGGCCAGCAAAAGGCCAGGAACCGTAAAAAGGCCGCG
TTGCTGGCGTTTTTCCATAGGCTCCGCCCCCCTGACGAGCATCACAAAAATCGACGCTCAAGTCAGAGGT
GGCGAAACCCGACAGGACTATAAAGATACCAGGCGTTTCCCCCTGGAAGCTCCCTCGTGCGCTCTCCTGT
TCCGACCCTGCCGCTTACCGGATACCTGTCCGCCTTTCTCCCTTCGGGAAGCGTGGCGCTTTCTCATAGC
TCACGCTGTAGGTATCTCAGTTCGGTGTAGGTCGTTCGCTCCAAGCTGGGCTGTGTGCACGAACCCCCCG
TTCAGCCCGACCGCTGCGCCTTATCCGGTAACTATCGTCTTGAGTCCAACCCGGTAAGACACGACTTATC
GCCACTGGCAGCAGCCACTGGTAACAGGATTAGCAGAGCGAGGTATGTAGGCGGTGCTACAGAGTTCTTG
AAGTGGTGGCCTAACTACGGCTACACTAGAAGAACAGTATTTGGTATCTGCGCTCTGCTGAAGCCAGTTA
CCTTCGGAAAAAGAGTTGGTAGCTCTTGATCCGGCAAACAAACCACCGCTGGTAGCGGTGGTTTTTTTGT
TTGCAAGCAGCAGATTACGCGCAGAAAAAAAGGATCTCAAGAAGATCCTTTGATCTTTTCTACGGGGTCT
GACGCTCTATTCAACAAAGCCGCCGTCCCGTCAAGTCAGCGTAAATGGGTAGGGGGCTTCAAATCGTCCT
CGTGATACCAATTCGGAGCCTGCTTTTTTGTACAAACTTGTTGATAATGGCAATTCAAGGATCTTCACCT
AGATCCTTTTAAATTAAAAATGAAGTTTTAAATCAATCTAAAGTATATATGAGTAAACTTGGTCTGACAG
TTACCAATGCTTAATCAGTGAGGCACCTATCTCAGCGATCTGTCTATTTCGTTCATCCATAGTTGCCTGA
CTCCCCGTCGTGTAGATAACTACGATACGGGAGGGCTTACCATCTGGCCCCAGTGCTGCAATGATACCGC
GAGAGCCACGCTCACCGGCTCCAGATTTATCAGCAATAAACCAGCCAGCCGGAAGGGCCGAGCGCAGAAG
TGGTCCTGCAACTTTATCCGCCTCCATCCAGTCTATTAATTGTTGCCGGGAAGCTAGAGTAAGTAGTTCG
CCAGTTAATAGTTTGCGCAACGTTGTTGCCATTGCTACAGGCATCGTGGTGTCACGCTCGTCGTTTGGTA
TGGCTTCATTCAGCTCCGGTTCCCAACGATCAAGGCGAGTTACATGATCCCCCATGTTGTGCAAAAAAGC
GGTTAGCTCCTTCGGTCCTCCGATCGTTGTCAGAAGTAAGTTGGCCGCAGTGTTATCACTCATGGTTATG
GCAGCACTGCATAATTCTCTTACTGTCATGCCATCCGTAAGATGCTTTTCTGTGACTGGTGAGTACTCAA
CCAAGTCATTCTGAGAATAGTGTATGCGGCGACCGAGTTGCTCTTGCCCGGCGTCAATACGGGATAATAC
CGCGCCACATAGCAGAACTTTAAAAGTGCTCATCATTGGAAAACGTTCTTCGGGGCGAAAACTCTCAAGG
ATCTTACCGCTGTTGAGATCCAGTTCGATGTAACCCACTCGTGCACCCAACTGATCTTCAGCATCTTTTA
CTTTCACCAGCGTTTCTGGGTGAGCAAAAACAGGAAGGCAAAATGCCGCAAAAAAGGGAATAAGGGCGAC
ACGGAAATGTTGAATACTCATACTCTTCCTTTTTCAATATTATTGAAGCATTTATCAGGGTTATTGTCTC
ATGAGCGGATACATATTTGAATGTATTTAGAAAAATAAACAAATAGGGGTTCCGCGCACATTTCCCCGAA
AAGTGCCAGATACCTGAAACAAAACCCATCGTACGGCCAAGGAAGTCTCCAATAACTGTGATCCACCACA
AGCGCCAGGGTTTTCCCAGTCACGACGTTGTAAAACGACGGCCAGTCATGCATAATCCGCACGCATCTGG
AATAAGGAAGTGCCATTCCGCCTGACCT
Features (pLannotate 1.2.2; 6 found; start..end, strand, type, name):
    263..976     +  CDS            superfolder GFP: GFP variant that folds robustly even when fused to poorly folded proteins (Pédelacq et al., 2006)
   1412..2000    -  rep_origin     ori: high-copy-number ColE1/pMB1/pBR322/pUC origin of replication
   2117..2141    -  protein_bind   attB1: mutant version of attB; recombination site for the Gateway® BP reaction BP Clonase™
   2241..3101    -  CDS            AmpR: β-lactamase; bla; confers resistance to ampicillin, carbenicillin, and related antibiotics
   3102..3206    -  promoter       AmpR promoter: bla
   3293..3336    -  CDS            lacZα (fragment): LacZα fragment of β-galactosidase; lacZ fragment
