[The description below was written by a language model from this plasmid's Addgene catalogue record and pLannotate feature annotations shown in this document.]
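Description:
pGLDV_10 [18e2G] is an empty synthetic-biology backbone of about 3.4 kb, designed as an acceptor ("Even" level) vector for hierarchical, alternating-level DNA assembly. The record notes that part of it derives from a previously published assembly toolkit, consistent with an odd/even recursive cloning scheme in which parts built at one level are passed into vectors of the next. It is maintained in E. coli at high copy through a ColE1/pMB1/pUC-type origin and is selected with ampicillin, via a β-lactamase gene driven by its native bla promoter.

The vector carries no insert. Its cloning position is occupied by a superfolder GFP coding sequence that serves as a dropout marker: successful assembly replaces the fluorescent cassette, so correct clones can be told apart from colonies carrying unmodified vector by their loss of fluorescence. The promoter driving the reporter is not annotated. However, the depositor states that glucose represses dropout expression and that unrepressed expression can select for escape mutants, which implies a catabolite-sensitive promoter and some burden from the reporter. The depositor comment calls the dropout sfYFP, whereas the stated purpose and the sequence annotation both identify it as sfGFP.

The feature table also flags a short attB1-like site between the origin and the resistance gene, and a small lacZα fragment. These are probably short matches or remnants of parental sequence rather than functional elements, and the record assigns them no role. The restriction sites and overhangs used for assembly are not listed. The associated work concerns high-throughput identification of functional replication origins in non-model bacteria, for which this vector provides an assembly chassis.
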