Addgene plasmid #199073: pGLDV_10 [18e2G]
Purpose: (Empty Backbone) Even assembly vector with sfGFP dropout for Even level assemblies
Depositing lab: Charlie Gilbert & Nili Ostrov & Cultivarium Tools. Depositing organization: Cultivarium, Convergent Research. Publication: A scalable framework for high-throughput identification of functional origins of replication in non-model bacteria. Gilbert C, Brumwell SL, Crits-Christoph A, Kang SC, Martin-Moldes Z, Alsharif W, Esmurria A, Nguyen M-A, Lee HH, Ostrov N. bioRxiv 2023.05.19.541510 10.1101/2023.05.19.541510.
Backbone
  Vector backbone: n/a
  Vector type: Synthetic Biology
Growth in bacteria
  Bacterial resistance: Ampicillin, 100 μg/mL
  Growth temperature: 37°C
  Growth strain: E. coli Zymo 10B
  Growth instructions: Supplement LB growth medium with 2% glucose (w/v)
  Copy number: High Copy
Gene/Insert
  Gene/Insert name: None
Resource information
  A portion of this plasmid was derived from a plasmid made by: Jim Haseloff (Pollak et al. 2018 https://doi.org/10.1111/nph.15625)
Terms and licenses: Academic/Nonprofit Terms; Industry Terms: Not Available to Industry
Depositor comments: For standard propagation, supplement LB growth medium with 2% glucose (w/v) to repress sfYFP dropout expression, otherwise escape mutants may arise.
How to cite: pGLDV_10 [18e2G] was a gift from Charlie Gilbert & Nili Ostrov & Cultivarium Tools (Addgene plasmid # 199073 ; http://n2t.net/addgene:199073 ; RRID:Addgene_199073)
